>Addgene plasmid #42692 | TAL3229 | depositor partial sequence | sequence record 57812 | TAL3229 sequence 2430 bps
TCTAGAGCTAGCACCATGGACTACAAAGACCATGACGGTGATTATAAAGATCATGACATCGATTACAAGG
ATGACGATGACAAGATGGCCCCCAAGAAGAAGAGGAAGGTGGGCATTCACCGCGGGGTACCTATGGTGGA
CTTGAGGACACTCGGTTATTCGCAACAGCAACAGGAGAAAATCAAGCCTAAGGTCAGGAGCACCGTCGCG
CAACACCACGAGGCGCTTGTGGGGCATGGCTTCACTCATGCGCATATTGTCGCGCTTTCACAGCACCCTG
CGGCGCTTGGGACGGTGGCTGTCAAATACCAAGATATGATTGCGGCCCTGCCCGAAGCCACGCACGAGGC
AATTGTAGGGGTCGGTAAACAGTGGTCGGGAGCGCGAGCACTTGAGGCGCTGCTGACTGTGGCGGGTGAG
CTTAGGGGGCCTCCGCTCCAGCTCGACACCGGGCAGCTGCTGAAGATCGCGAAGAGAGGGGGAGTAACAG
CGGTAGAGGCAGTGCACGCCTGGCGCAATGCGCTCACCGGGGCCCCCTTGAACCTGACCCCAGACCAGGT
AGTCGCAATCGCGTCAAACGGAGGGGGAAAGCAAGCCCTGGAAACCGTGCAAAGGTTGTTGCCGGTCCTT
TGTCAAGACCACGGCCTTACACCGGAGCAAGTCGTGGCCATTGCATCCCACGACGGTGGCAAACAGGCTC
TTGAGACGGTTCAGAGACTTCTCCCAGTTCTCTGTCAAGCCCACGGGCTGACTCCCGATCAAGTTGTAGC
GATTGCGTCGAACATTGGAGGGAAACAAGCATTGGAGACTGTCCAACGGCTCCTTCCCGTGTTGTGTCAA
GCCCACGGTTTGACGCCTGCACAAGTGGTCGCCATCGCCAGCCATGATGGCGGTAAGCAGGCGCTGGAAA
CAGTACAGCGCCTGCTGCCTGTACTGTGCCAGGATCATGGACTGACCCCAGACCAGGTAGTCGCAATCGC
GTCGAACATTGGGGGAAAGCAAGCCCTGGAAACCGTGCAAAGGTTGTTGCCGGTCCTTTGTCAAGACCAC
GGCCTTACACCGGAGCAAGTCGTGGCCATTGCAAATAATAACGGTGGCAAACAGGCTCTTGAGACGGTTC
AGAGACTTCTCCCAGTTCTCTGTCAAGCCCACGGGCTGACTCCCGATCAAGTTGTAGCGATTGCGTCGCA
TGACGGAGGGAAACAAGCATTGGAGACTGTCCAACGGCTCCTTCCCGTGTTGTGTCAAGCCCACGGTTTG
ACGCCTGCACAAGTGGTCGCCATCGCCTCCAATATTGGCGGTAAGCAGGCGCTGGAAACAGTACAGCGCC
TGCTGCCTGTACTGTGCCAGGATCATGGACTGACCCCAGACCAGGTAGTCGCAATCGCGTCAAACGGAGG
GGGAAAGCAAGCCCTGGAAACCGTGCAAAGGTTGTTGCCGGTCCTTTGTCAAGACCACGGCCTTACACCG
GAGCAAGTCGTGGCCATTGCATCCCACGACGGTGGCAAACAGGCTCTTGAGACGGTTCAGAGACTTCTCC
CAGTTCTCTGTCAAGCCCACGGGCTGACTCCCGATCAAGTTGTAGCGATTGCGTCCAACGGTGGAGGGAA
ACAAGCATTGGAGACTGTCCAACGGCTCCTTCCCGTGTTGTGTCAAGCCCACGGTTTGACGCCTGCACAA
GTGGTCGCCATCGCCAACAACAACGGCGGTAAGCAGGCGCTGGAAACAGTACAGCGCCTGCTGCCTGTAC
TGTGCCAGGATCATGGACTGACCCCAGACCAGGTAGTCGCAATCGCGAACAATAATGGGGGAAAGCAAGC
CCTGGAAACCGTGCAAAGGTTGTTGCCGGTCCTTTGTCAAGACCACGGCCTTACACCGGAGCAAGTCGTG
GCCATTGCAAATAATAACGGTGGCAAACAGGCTCTTGAGACGGTTCAGAGACTTCTCCCAGTTCTCTGTC
AAGCCCACGGGCTGACTCCCGATCAAGTTGTAGCGATTGCGTCGAACATTGGAGGGAAACAAGCATTGGA
GACTGTCCAACGGCTCCTTCCCGTGTTGTGTCAAGCCCACGGTTTGACGCCTGCACAAGTGGTCGCCATC
GCCTCCAATATTGGCGGTAAGCAGGCGCTGGAAACAGTACAGCGCCTGCTGCCTGTACTGTGCCAGGATC
ATGGACTGACACCCGAACAGGTGGTCGCCATTGCTTCTAACATCGGAGGACGGCCAGCCTTGGAGTCCAT
CGTAGCCCAATTGTCCAGGCCCGATCCCGCGTTGGCTGCGTTAACGAATGACCATCTGGTGGCGTTGGCA
TGTCTTGGTGGACGACCCGCGCTCGATGCAGTCAAAAAGGGTCTGCCTCATGCTCCCGCATTGATCAAAA
GAACCAACCGGCGGATTCCCGAGAGAACTTCCCATCGAGTCGCGGGATCC
