>Addgene plasmid #42692 | TAL3229 | addgene partial sequence | sequence record 61044 | JDS-TALEN-F 5'-TAGGGGTCGGTAAACAGTGG-3'
TGTGGCGGGTGAGCTTAGGGGGCCTCCGCTCCAGCTCGACACCGGGCAGCTGCTGAAGATCGCGAAGAGA
GGGGGAGTAACAGCGGTAGAGGCAGTGCACGCCTGGCGCAATGCGCTCACCGGGGCCCCCTTGAACCTGA
CCCCAGACCAGGTAGTCGCAATCGCGTCAAACGGAGGGGGAAAGCAAGCCCTGGAAACCGTGCAAAGGTT
GTTGCCGGTCCTTTGTCAAGACCACGGCCTTACACCGGAGCAAGTCGTGGCCATTGCATCCCACGACGGT
GGCAAACAGGCTCTTGAGACGGTTCAGAGACTTCTCCCAGTTCTCTGTCAAGCCCACGGGCTGACTCCCG
ATCAAGTTGTAGCGATTGCGTCGAACATTGGAGGGAAACAAGCATTGGAGACTGTCCAACGGCTCCTTCC
CGTGTTGTGTCAAGCCCACGGTTTGACGCCTGCACAAGTGGTCGCCATCGCCAGCCATGATGGCGGTAAG
CAGGCGCTGGAAACAGTACAGCGCCTGCTGCCTGTACTGTGCCAGGATCATGGACTGACCCCAGACCAGG
TAGTCGCAATCGCGTCGAACATTGGGGGAAAGCAAGCCCTGGAAACCGTGCAAAGGTTGTTGCCGGTCCT
TTGTCAAGACCACGGCCTTACACCGGAGCAAGTCGTGGCCATTGCAAATAATAACGGTGGCAAACAGGCT
CTTGAGACGGTTCAGAGACTTCTCCCAGTTCTCTGTCAAGCCCACGGGCTGACTCCCGATCAAGTTGTAG
CGATTGCGTCGCATGACGGAGGGAAACAAGCATTGGAGACTGTCCAACGGCTCCTTCCCGTGTTGTGTCA
AGCCCACGGTTTGACGCCTGCACAAGTGGTCGCCATCGCCTCCAATATTGGCGGT
