[The description below was written by a language model from this plasmid's Addgene catalogue record.]
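Description:
TAL3229 is a TALEN expression plasmid built on the JDS70 backbone, a roughly 6.4 kb vector catalogued as a mammalian expression and T7 type. It is maintained in E. coli as a high-copy plasmid under ampicillin selection. The insert, about 1.6 kb, is an engineered TAL effector repeat array designated "ZebrafishCommunity-cited2-right". This makes it the right-hand monomer of a nuclease pair designed against the zebrafish (D. rerio) cited2 gene. The repeat array was placed into the backbone by restriction cloning, and the cloning sites were destroyed in the process.

The backbone supplies the rest of the nuclease. An N-terminal 3X FLAG tag allows detection of the protein, and a C-terminal wild-type FokI cleavage domain provides the nuclease activity, so the complete open reading frame encodes a FLAG-tagged TALE–FokI fusion. Expression in cells is driven by the CMV promoter. The T7 designation indicates that the coding sequence can also be transcribed in vitro, which would yield mRNA of the kind typically injected into zebrafish embryos, although the record does not describe this step. The use of a BGH reverse sequencing primer suggests a BGH polyadenylation region downstream of the insert, but no feature table is provided to confirm this.

Because FokI cuts only as a dimer, this construct is meant to be used with a matching left-side TALEN that binds the adjacent half-site. Together the pair makes a double-strand break in cited2, whose error-prone repair gives targeted gene disruption. The partner plasmid is not identified in the record.
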