Addgene plasmid #42692: TAL3229
Depositing lab: Keith Joung. Depositing organization: Massachusetts General Hospital. Publication: Targeted gene disruption in somatic zebrafish cells using engineered TALENs. Sander JD, Cade L, Khayter C, Reyon D, Peterson RT, Joung JK, Yeh JR. Nat Biotechnol. 2011 Aug 5;29(8):697-8. doi: 10.1038/nbt.1934. PubMed 21822241.
Backbone
  Vector backbone: JDS70
  Backbone manufacturer: Addgene plasmid #32285
  Backbone size w/o insert (bp): 6447
  Vector type: Mammalian Expression ; T7
Growth in bacteria
  Bacterial resistance: Ampicillin, 100 μg/mL
  Growth temperature: 37°C
  Growth strain: XL1 Blue
  Copy number: High Copy
Gene/Insert
  Gene/Insert name: ZebrafishCommunity-cited2-right (alt name: cited2)
  Species: D. rerio (zebrafish)
  Insert size (bp): 1640
  Entrez Gene: cited2 (a.k.a. zgc:103418)
  Promoter: CMV
  Tag / fusion protein: 3X Flag (N terminal on backbone); WT FOKI (C terminal on backbone)
  Cloning method: Restriction Enzyme; 5′ cloning site N/A (destroyed during cloning); 3′ cloning site N/A (destroyed during cloning)
  Sequencing primers: 5′ CMV-F; 3′ BGH-rev
Terms and licenses: Academic/Nonprofit Terms; Industry Terms: Not Available to Industry
Depositor comments: Target binding site: TTCACAGCATCTGGGAAA It is strongly recommended that users perform a diagnostic digest to verify this plasmid prior to use. For example, a double digest of the plasmid with BamHI and KpnI should result in two bands at 2.3kb and 5.8kb.
How to cite: TAL3229 was a gift from Keith Joung (Addgene plasmid # 42692 ; http://n2t.net/addgene:42692 ; RRID:Addgene_42692)
